Addgene plasmid #29386: pTH443-SUP45-G180A
Depositing lab: Tobias von der Haar. Depositing organization: London and South East University Group (LASE). Publication: Decoding accuracy in eRF1 mutants and its correlation with pleiotropic quantitative traits in yeast. Merritt GH, Naemi WR, Mugnier P, Webb HM, Tuite MF, von der Haar T. Nucleic Acids Res. 2010 Sep . 38(16):5479-92. 10.1093/nar/gkq338 PubMed 20444877.
Backbone
  Vector backbone: pRS315
  Backbone size w/o insert (bp): 5976
  Vector type: Yeast Expression
  Selectable markers: LEU2
Growth in bacteria
  Bacterial resistance: Ampicillin, 100 μg/mL
  Growth temperature: 37°C
  Growth strain: DH5alpha
  Copy number: Low Copy
Gene/Insert
  Gene/Insert name: SUP45 gene encoding translation release factor 1 from S. cerevisiae (alt name: eRF1)
  Species: S. cerevisiae (budding yeast)
  Insert size (bp): 2984
  Mutation: G180A mutant gene including genomic sequence 1432 bp upstream of AUG and 241 bp downstream of stop codon.
  GenBank ID: NM_001178491
  Entrez Gene: SUP45 (a.k.a. YBR143C, SAL4, SUP1, SUP47)
  Cloning method: Restriction Enzyme; 5′ cloning site XbaI (not destroyed); 3′ cloning site HindIII (not destroyed)
  Sequencing primers: 5′ n/a
Terms and licenses: Academic/Nonprofit Terms; Industry Terms: Not Available to Industry
How to cite: pTH443-SUP45-G180A was a gift from Tobias von der Haar (Addgene plasmid # 29386 ; http://n2t.net/addgene:29386 ; RRID:Addgene_29386)
