[The description below was written by a language model from this plasmid's Addgene catalogue record.]
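Description:
pTH443-SUP45-G180A is a yeast expression plasmid built on pRS315, a yeast–E. coli shuttle backbone of about 6 kb. It is propagated in E. coli under ampicillin selection, where the record lists it as low copy, and it is maintained in Saccharomyces cerevisiae through the LEU2 auxotrophic marker, which allows selection in leu2 strains on medium lacking leucine. pRS315 is generally known as a centromeric (CEN/ARS) vector that is kept at roughly one or a few copies per yeast cell. The record itself does not list the yeast replication elements.

The insert is a fragment of nearly 3 kb from the S. cerevisiae genome, cloned between XbaI and HindIII sites that both remain intact. It carries the SUP45 gene, which encodes eukaryotic translation release factor 1 (eRF1), the protein that recognises stop codons and triggers release of the finished polypeptide. The fragment includes 1432 bp of genomic sequence upstream of the start codon and 241 bp downstream of the stop codon. Expression is therefore presumably driven by the native SUP45 promoter and terminated by its own 3′ region rather than by a heterologous promoter, and no epitope tags or reporters are recorded. The gene bears a mutation designated G180A; the record does not state whether this numbering refers to the amino acid or the nucleotide position.

According to the associated publication, the plasmid belongs to a study of eRF1 mutants. That work examined how such mutants affect decoding accuracy and how this correlates with pleiotropic quantitative traits in yeast. A genomic-context, LEU2-marked construct like this one is suited to supplying a mutant SUP45 allele at near-physiological levels.
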