>Addgene plasmid #29386 | pTH443-SUP45-G180A | addgene partial sequence | sequence record 34722 | 29386 with YSUP45-F 5'-tcaagctgacgacaagttcg
CTTTGTTTGGTTCTGTGTCCGGTAATACGAGAACTGTTTTACATAAATTTACTGTCGATCTGCCAAAAAA
GCATGGTAGAGCTGGTCAATCTGCGCTTCGTTTTGCTCGTTTAAGAGAAGAAAAAAGACATAATTATGTG
AGAAAGGTCGCCGAAGTTGCTGTTCAAAATTTTATTACTAATGACAAAGTCAATGTTAAGGGTTTAATTT
TAGCTGGTTCTGCTGACTTTAAGACCGATTTGGCTAAATCTGAATTATTCGATCCAAGACTAGCATGTAA
GGTTATTTCCATCGTGGATGTTTCTTATGGTGGTGAAAACGGTTTCAACCAGGCTATCGAACTTTCTGCC
GAAGCGTTGGCCAATGTCAAGTATGTTCAAGAAAAGAAATTATTGGAGGCATATTTTGACGAAATTTCCC
AGGACACTGGTAAATTCTGTTATGGTATAGATGATACTTTAAAGGCATTGGATTTAGGTGCAGTCGAAAA
ATTAATTGTTTTCGAAAATTTGGAAACTATCAGATATACATTTAAAGATGCCGAGGATAATGAGGTTATA
AAATTCGCTGAACCAGAAGCCAAGGACAAGTCGTTTGCTATTGACAAAGCTACCGGCCAAGAAATGGACG
TTGTCTCCGAAGAACCTTTAATTGAATGGCTAGCAGCTAACTACAAAAACTTCGGTGCTACCTTGGAATT
CATCACAGACAAATCTTCAGAAGGTGCCCAATTTGTCACAGGTTTTGGTGGTATTGGTGCCATGCTGCGT
TACAAAGTTAATTTTGAACAACTAGTTGATGAATCTGAGGATGAATATTATGACGAAGATGAAGGATCCA
GACATCACCATCACCATCACTAAGCTTGAGCTCGACCTGCAGCCCAAGCTTATCGATGATAAGCTGTCAA
ACATGAGAAT
